>Addgene plasmid #85891 | AB.pCCL.sin.cPPT.GFP.miR-181c-5p.sensor.PGK.dNGFR.WPRE | addgene full sequence | sequence record 169973 | Addgene NGS Result
ATGGTGAGCAAGGGCGAGGAGCTGTTCACCGGGGTGGTGCCCATCCTGGTCGAGCTGGACGGCGACGTAA
ACGGCCACAAGTTCAGCGTGTCCGGCGAGGGCGAGGGCGATGCCACCTACGGCAAGCTGACCCTGAAGTT
CATCTGCACCACCGGCAAGCTGCCCGTGCCCTGGCCCACCCTCGTGACCACCCTGACCTACGGCGTGCAG
TGCTTCAGCCGCTACCCCGACCACATGAAGCAGCACGACTTCTTCAAGTCCGCCATGCCCGAAGGCTACG
TCCAGGAGCGCACCATCTTCTTCAAGGACGACGGCAACTACAAGACCCGCGCCGAGGTGAAGTTCGAGGG
CGACACCCTGGTGAACCGCATCGAGCTGAAGGGCATCGACTTCAAGGAGGACGGCAACATCCTGGGGCAC
AAGCTGGAGTACAACTACAACAGCCACAACGTCTATATCATGGCCGACAAGCAGAAGAACGGCATCAAGG
TGAACTTCAAGATCCGCCACAACATCGAGGACGGCAGCGTGCAGCTCGCCGACCACTACCAGCAGAACAC
CCCCATCGGCGACGGCCCCGTGCTGCTGCCCGACAACCACTACCTGAGCACCCAGTCCGCCCTGAGCAAA
GACCCCAACGAGAAGCGCGATCACATGGTCCTGCTGGAGTTCGTGACCGCCGCCGGGATCACTCTCGGCA
TGGACGAGCTGTACAAGTAAAGCGGCCGCGTCGAGAGATGGGGGAGGCTAACTGAGCTAGCCGACCTTAA
CTGGGGAGTACTGGTCGACGTAGCACTCACCGACAGGTTGAATGTTACTCACCGACAGGTTGAATGTTAC
TCACCGACAGGTTGAATGTTACTCACCGACAGGTTGAATGTTACTCACCGACAGGTTGAATGTTACTCAC
CGACAGGTTGAATGTTACCGGTACTAGCTTAGTCATGCACCGGGCTGCAGGAATTCGATGACAGGCGCAG
CTTCCGAGGGATTTGAGATCCAGACATGATAAGATACATTGATGAGTTTGGACAAACCAAAACTAGAATG
CAGTGAAAAAAATGCCTTATTTGTGAAATTTGTGATGCTATTGCCTTATTTGTAACCATTATAAGCTGCA
ATAAACAAGTTAACAACAACAATTGCATTCATTTTATGTTTCAGGTTCAGGGGGAGGTGTGGGAGGTTTT
TTAAAGCAAGTAAAACCTCTACAAATGTGGTATGGCTGATTATGATCAGATCTCTCGAGGCTAGTCTCGT
GATCGATAAAATTTTGAATTTTTGTAATTTGTTTTTGTAATTCTTTAGTTTGTATGTCTGTTGCTATTAT
GTCTACTATTCTTTCCCCTGCACTGTACCCCCCAATCCCCCCTTTTCTTTTAAAAGTTAACCGATACCGT
CGAGATCCGTTCACTAATCGAATGGATCTGTCTCTGTCTCTCTCTCCACCTTCTTCTTCTATTCCTTCGG
GCCTGTCGGGTCCCCTCGGGGTTGGGAGGTGGGTCTGAAACGATAATGGTGAATATCCCTGCCTAACTCT
ATTCACTATAGAAAGTACAGCAAAAACTATTCTTAAACCTACCAAGCCTCCTACTATCATTATGAATAAT
TTTATATACCACAGCCAATTTGTTATGTTAAACCAATTCCACAAACTTGCCCATTTATCTAATTCCAATA
ATTCTTGTTCATTCTTTTCTTGCTGGTTTTGCGATTCTTCAATTAAGGAGTGTATTAAGCTTGTGTAATT
GTTAATTTCTCTGTCCCACTCCATCCAGGTCGTGTGATTCCAAATCTGTTCCAGAGATTTATTACTCCAA
CTAGCATTCCAAGGCACAGCAGTGGTGCAAATGAGTTTTCCAGAGCAACCCCAAATCCCCAGGAGCTGTT
GATCCTTTAGGTATCTTTCCACAGCCAGGATTCTTGCCTGGAGCTGCTTGATGCCCCAGACTGTGAGTTG
CAACAGATGCTGTTGCGCCTCAATAGCCCTCAGCAAATTGTTCTGCTGCTGCACTATACCAGACAATAAT
TGTCTGGCCTGTACCGTCAGCGTCATTGACGCTGCGCCCATAGTGCTTCCTGCTGCTCCCAAGAACCCAA
GGAACAAAGCTCCTATTCCCACTGCTCTTTTTTCTCTCTGCACCACTCTTCTCTTTGCCTTGGTGGGTGC
TACTCCTAATGGTTCAATTTTTACTACTTTATATTTATATAATTCACTTCTCCAATTGTCCCTCATATCT
CCTCCTCCAGGTCTGAAGATCAGCGGCCGCTTGCTGTGCGGTGGTCTTACTTTTGTTTTGCTCTTCCTCT
ATCTTGTCTAAAGCTTCCTTGGTGTCTTTTATCTCTATCCTTTGATGCACACAATAGAGGGTTGCTACTG
TATTATATAATGATCTAAGTTCTTCTGATCCTGTCTGAAGGGATGGTTGTAGCTGTCCCAGTATTTGTCT
ACAGCCTTCTGATGTTTCTAACAGGCCAGGATTAACTGCGAATCGTTCTAGCTCCCTGCTTGCCCATACT
ATATGTTTTAATTTATATTTTTTCTTTCCCCCTGGCCTTAACCGAATTTTTTCCCATCGCGATCTAATTC
TCCCCCGCTTAATACTGACGCTCTCGCACCCATCTCTCTCCTTCTAGCCTCCGCTAGTCAAAATTTTTGG
CGTACTCACCAGTCGCCGCCCCTCGCCTCTTGCCGTGCGCGCTTCAGCAAGCCGAGTCCTGCGTCGAGAG
AGCTCCTCTGGTTTCCCTTTCGCTTTCAAGTCCCTGTTCGGGCGCCACTGCTAGAGATTTTCCACACTGA
CTAAAAGGGTCTGAGGGATCTCTAGTTACCAGAGTCACACAACAGACGGGCACACACTACTTGAAGCACT
CAAGGCAAGCTTTATTGAGGCTTAAGCAGTGGGTTCCCTAGTTAGCCAGAGAGCTCCCAGGCTCAGATCT
GGTCTAACCAGAGAGACCCCGGTTCACTAAACGAGCTCTGCTTATATAGACCTCCCACCGTACACGCCTA
CCGCCCATTTGCGTCAATGGGGCGGAGTTGTTACGACATTTTGGAAAGTCCCGTTGATTTTGGTGCCAAA
ACAAACTCCCATTGACGTCAATGGGGTGGAGACTTGGAAATCCCCGTGAGTCAAACCGCTATCCACGCCC
ATTGATGTACTGCCAAAACCGCATCACCATGGTAATAGCGATGACTAATACGTAGATGTACTGCCAAGTA
GGAAAGTCCCATAAGGTCATGTACTGGGCATAATGCCAGGCGGGCCATTTACCGTCATTGACGTCAATAG
GGGGCGTACTTGGCATATGATACACTTGATGTACTGCCAAGTGGGCAGTTTACCGTAAATACTCCACCCA
TTGACGTCAATGGAAAGTCCCTATTGGCGTTACTATGGGAACATACGTCATTATTGACGTCAATGGGCGG
GGGTCGTTGGGCGGTCAGCCAGGCGGGCCATTTACCGTAAGTTATGTAACGCGGAACTCCATATATGGGC
TATGAACTAATGACCCCGTAATTGATTACTATTAATAACTAGTCAATAATCAATGTCAACATGGCGGTAA
TGTTGGACATGAGCCAATATAAATGTACATATTATGATATGGATACAACGTATGCAATGGCCAAGCTTGC
AGCTCCAGCTTTTGTTCCCTTTAGTGAGGGTTAATTGCGCGCTTGGCGTAATCATGGTCATAGCTGTTTC
CTGTGTGAAATTGTTATCCGCTCACAATTCCACACAACATACGAGCCGGAAGCATAAAGTGTAAAGCCTG
GGGTGCCTAATGAGTGAGCTAACTCACATTAATTGCGTTGCGCTCACTGCCCGCTTTCCAGTCGGGAAAC
CTGTCGTGCCAGCTGCATTAATGAATCGGCCAACGCGCGGGGAGAGGCGGTTTGCGTATTGGGCGCTCTT
CCGCTTCCTCGCTCACTGACTCGCTGCGCTCGGTCGTTCGGCTGCGGCGAGCGGTATCAGCTCACTCAAA
GGCGGTAATACGGTTATCCACAGAATCAGGGGATAACGCAGGAAAGAACATGTGAGCAAAAGGCCAGCAA
AAGGCCAGGAACCGTAAAAAGGCCGCGTTGCTGGCGTTTTTCCATAGGCTCCGCCCCCCTGACGAGCATC
ACAAAAATCGACGCTCAAGTCAGAGGTGGCGAAACCCGACAGGACTATAAAGATACCAGGCGTTTCCCCC
TGGAAGCTCCCTCGTGCGCTCTCCTGTTCCGACCCTGCCGCTTACCGGATACCTGTCCGCCTTTCTCCCT
TCGGGAAGCGTGGCGCTTTCTCATAGCTCACGCTGTAGGTATCTCAGTTCGGTGTAGGTCGTTCGCTCCA
AGCTGGGCTGTGTGCACGAACCCCCCGTTCAGCCCGACCGCTGCGCCTTATCCGGTAACTATCGTCTTGA
GTCCAACCCGGTAAGACACGACTTATCGCCACTGGCAGCAGCCACTGGTAACAGGATTAGCAGAGCGAGG
TATGTAGGCGGTGCTACAGAGTTCTTGAAGTGGTGGCCTAACTACGGCTACACTAGAAGAACAGTATTTG
GTATCTGCGCTCTGCTGAAGCCAGTTACCTTCGGAAAAAGAGTTGGTAGCTCTTGATCCGGCAAACAAAC
CACCGCTGGTAGCGGTGGTTTTTTTGTTTGCAAGCAGCAGATTACGCGCAGAAAAAAAGGATCTCAAGAA
GATCCTTTGATCTTTTCTACGGGGTCTGACGCTCAGTGGAACGAAAACTCACGTTAAGGGATTTTGGTCA
TGAGATTATCAAAAAGGATCTTCACCTAGATCCTTTTAAATTAAAAATGAAGTTTTAAATCAATCTAAAG
TATATATGAGTAAACTTGGTCTGACAGTTACCAATGCTTAATCAGTGAGGCACCTATCTCAGCGATCTGT
CTATTTCGTTCATCCATAGTTGCCTGACTCCCCGTCGTGTAGATAACTACGATACGGGAGGGCTTACCAT
CTGGCCCCAGTGCTGCAATGATACCGCGAGACCCACGCTCACCGGCTCCAGATTTATCAGCAATAAACCA
GCCAGCCGGAAGGGCCGAGCGCAGAAGTGGTCCTGCAACTTTATCCGCCTCCATCCAGTCTATTAATTGT
TGCCGGGAAGCTAGAGTAAGTAGTTCGCCAGTTAATAGTTTGCGCAACGTTGTTGCCATTGCTACAGGCA
TCGTGGTGTCACGCTCGTCGTTTGGTATGGCTTCATTCAGCTCCGGTTCCCAACGATCAAGGCGAGTTAC
ATGATCCCCCATGTTGTGCAAAAAAGCGGTTAGCTCCTTCGGTCCTCCGATCGTTGTCAGAAGTAAGTTG
GCCGCAGTGTTATCACTCATGGTTATGGCAGCACTGCATAATTCTCTTACTGTCATGCCATCCGTAAGAT
GCTTTTCTGTGACTGGTGAGTACTCAACCAAGTCATTCTGAGAATAGTGTATGCGGCGACCGAGTTGCTC
TTGCCCGGCGTCAATACGGGATAATACCGCGCCACATAGCAGAACTTTAAAAGTGCTCATCATTGGAAAA
CGTTCTTCGGGGCGAAAACTCTCAAGGATCTTACCGCTGTTGAGATCCAGTTCGATGTAACCCACTCGTG
CACCCAACTGATCTTCAGCATCTTTTACTTTCACCAGCGTTTCTGGGTGAGCAAAAACAGGAAGGCAAAA
TGCCGCAAAAAAGGGAATAAGGGCGACACGGAAATGTTGAATACTCATACTCTTCCTTTTTCAATATTAT
TGAAGCATTTATCAGGGTTATTGTCTCATGAGCGGATACATATTTGAATGTATTTAGAAAAATAAACAAA
TAGGGGTTCCGCGCACATTTCCCCGAAAAGTGCCACCTAAATTGTAAGCGTTAATATTTTGTTAAAATTC
GCGTTAAATTTTTGTTAAATCAGCTCATTTTTTAACCAATAGGCCGAAATCGGCAAAATCCCTTATAAAT
CAAAAGAATAGACCGAGATAGGGT
[37 nt withheld, positions 5975-6011]
AAAGAACGTGGACTCCAACGTCAAAGG
[49 nt withheld, positions 6039-6087]
T
[91 nt withheld, positions 6089-6179]
G
[124 nt withheld, positions 6181-6304]
CCCATTCGCCATTCAGGCTGCGCAACTGTTGGGAAGGGCGATCGGTGCGGGCCTCTTCGCTATTACGCCA
GCTGGCGAAAGGGGGATGTGCTGCAAGGCGATTAAGTTGGGTAACGCCAGGGTTTTCCCAGTCACGACGT
TGTAAAACGACGGCCAGTGAGCGCGCGTAATACGACTCACTATAGGGCGAATTGGGTACGTCCCTAGGCC
TCCAAAAAAGCCTCCTCACTACTTCTGGAATAGCTCAGAGGCCGAGGCGGCCTCGGCCTCTGCATAAATA
AAAAAAATTAGTCAGCCATGGGGCGGAGAATGGGCGGAACTGGGCGGAGTTAGGGGCGGGATGGGCGGAG
TTAGGGGCGGGATAGCTAGAGCCAGACATGATAAGATACATTGATGAGTTTGGACAAACCACAACTAGAA
TGCAGTGAAAAAAATGCTTTATTTGTGAAATTTGTGATGCTATTGCTTTATTTGTAACCATTATAAGCTG
CAATAAACAAGTTCCTCTCACTCTCTGATATTCATTTCTTTGCAAGTTATAAATACTGAATAATAAGATG
ACATGAACTACTACTGCTAGAGATTTTCCACACTGACTAAAAGGGTCTGAGGGATCTCTAGTTACCAGAG
TCACACAACAGACGGGCACACACTACTTGAAGCACTCAAGGCAAGCTTTATTGAGGCTTAAGCAGTGGGT
TCCCTAGTTAGCCAGAGAGCTCCCAGGCTCAGATCTGGTCTAACCAGAGAGACCCAGTACAAGCAAAAAG
CAGATCTTGTCTTCGTTGGGAGTGAATTAGCCCTTCCAGTCCCCCCTTTTCTTTTAAAAAGTGGCTAAGA
TCTACAGCTGCCTTGTAAGTCATTGGTCTTAAAGGTACCGAGCTCGAATTCCAGGCGGGGAGGCGGCCCA
AAGGGAGATCCGACTCGTCTGAGGGCGAAGGCGAAGACGCGGAAGAGGCCGCAGAGCCGGCAGCAGGCCG
CGGGAAGGAAGGTCCGCTGGATTGAGGGCCGAAGGGACGTAGCAGAAGGACGTCCCGCGCAGAATCCAGG
TGGCAACACAGGCGAGCAGCCATGGAAAGGACGTCAGCTTCCCCGACAACACCACGGAATTGTCAGTGCC
CAACAGCCGAGCCCCTGTCCAGCAGCGGGCAAGGCAGGCGGCGATGAGTTCCGCCGTGGCAATAGGGAGG
GGGAAAGCGAAAGTCCCGGAAAGGAGCTGACAGGTGGTGGCAATGCCCCAACCAGTGGGGGTTGCGTCAG
CAAACACAGTGCACACCACGCCACGTTGCCTGACAACGGGCCACAACTCCTCATAAAGAGACAGCAACCA
GGATTTATACAAGGAGGAGAAAATGAAAGCCATACGGGAAGCAATAGCATGATACAAAGGCATTAAAGCA
GCGTATCCACATAGCGTAAAAGGAGCAACATAGTTAAGAATACCAGTCAATCTTTCACAAATTTTGTAAT
CCAGAGGTTGATTGTCGACTCTAGACTCGACTCTAGAGGATCCCCCTGTTCCACCTCTTGAAGGCTATGT
AGGCCACAAGGCCCACAACCACAGCAGCCAGGATGGAGCAATAGACAGGGATGAGGTTGTCGGTGGTGCC
TCGGGTCACCACGGGCTGGGAGCTGCCCATCACTGTGGTCACCACACCTGCCACCGTGCTGGCTATGAGG
TCTTGTTCTGGAGGTGCCTCAGGCTCCTGGGTGCTGGGGGCTGTGCTGTCCGAGCCCTCTGGGGGTGTGG
ACCGTGTAATCCAACGGCCAGGGATCTCCTCGCACTCGGCGTCGGCCCAGCGTGTGCACTCGCGGAGCTG
GCGCTCGGTGTCCTCGCACACGGTGCAGGGCAGGCACGGGTCCACGTGGTTGGCCTCGTCGGAATACGTG
CCGTCGGGGCACTCCTCGCACACGGTGTTCTGCTTGTCCTGGCAGGAGAACACGAGGCCCGAGCCCGCCT
CGCACACGCGGCACGCCTCGCAGCGCCCAGTCGTCTCATCCTGGTAGTAGCCGTAGGCGCAGCGGCACAC
GGCGTCGTCGGCCTCCACGCACGGCGCCGACATGCTCTGGAGCCCCACGCACTCGGTGCACGGCTTGCAC
GGCTCGGTCGCGCTCACCACGTCGGAGAACGTCACGCTGTCCAGGCAGGGCTCACACACGGTCTGGTTGG
CTCCACAAGGCTGGGCCACACCCTCGCCCAGGTTGCAGGCTTTGCAGCACTCACCGCTGTGTGTGTACAG
GCCTGTGGGGCATGCCTCCTTGGCACCTCCAAGGGACACCCCCAGAAGCAGCAACAGCAGCAGGCGCGGC
CCGTCCATGGCGCGGCCGGTGGCACCTGCCCCCATCGCCCGCCTCCCGCGGCAGCGCTCGACTTCCAGCT
CGGTCCGCTTTGCGGACTGATGGGGCTGCGCTGCGCTGCGCTCCAGCGCCCCCCCTGCCCGCCGGAGCTG
GCCGCGGCCCGAATTCCTGCAGCCCGGGGGATCCCCCTGGGGAGAGAGGTCGGTGATTCGGTCAACGAGG
GAGCCGACTGCCGACGTGCGCTCCGGAGGCTTGCAGAATGCGGAACACCGCGCGGGCAGGAACAGGGCCC
ACACTACCGCCCCACACCCCGCCTCCCGCACCGCCCCTTCCCGGCCGCTGCTCTCGGCGCGCCCTGCTGA
GCAGCCGCTATTGGCCACAGCCCATCGCGGTCGGCGCGCTGCCATTGCTCCCTGGCGCTGTCCGTCTGCG
AGGGTACTAGTGAGACGTGCGGCTTCCGTTTGTCACGTCCGGCACGCCGCGAACCGCAAGGAACCTTCCC
GACTTAGGGGCGGAGCAGGAAGCGTCGCCGGGGGGCCCACAAGGGTAGCGGCGAAGATCCGGGTGACGCT
GCGAACGGACGTGAAGAATGTGCGAGACCCAGGGTCGGCGCCGCTGCGTTTCCCGGAACCACGCCCAGAG
CAGCCGCGTCCCTGCGCAAACCCAGGGCTGCCTTGGAAAAGGCGCAACCCCAACCCCGTGGAATTCGATA
TCAAGCTTCTCGAGGGTAGGCGTGTACGGTGGGAGGCCTATATAAGCAGAGCTCGTTTAGTGAACCGTCA
GATCGCCTGGAGACGCCATCCACGCTGTTTTGACCTCCATAGAAGACACCGGGACCGATCCAGCCTCCGC
GGAATTCACC
Features (pLannotate 1.2.2; 34 found; start..end, strand, type, name):
      1..720     +  CDS            EGFP: the original enhanced GFP (Yang et al., 1996) mammalian codon-optimized
    950..969     +  misc_feature   MCS (fragment): pBluescript multiple cloning site
    997..1131    -  polyA_signal   SV40 poly(A) signal: SV40 polyadenylation signal
   1154..1238    -  CDS            large T antigen (fragment): large T antigen from SV40 (simian virus 40)
   1268..1385    -  misc_feature   cPPT/CTS: central polypurine tract and central termination sequence of HIV-1
   1404..1504    -  CDS            Rev (fragment): human immunodeficiency virus 1 (HIV-1) Rev protein; rev; enhances nuclear export of unspliced and incompletely spliced viral mRNAs
   1881..2114    -  misc_feature   RRE: The Rev response element (RRE) of HIV-1 allows for Rev-dependent mRNA export from the nucleus to the cytoplasm.
   2260..2623    -  CDS            HIV-1 gag (fragment): gag protein from human immunodeficiency virus 1; gag
   2607..2732    -  misc_feature   HIV-1 Ψ: packaging signal of human immunodeficiency virus type 1
   2779..2959    -  LTR            5' LTR (truncated): truncated 5' long terminal repeat (LTR) from HIV-1
   2974..3177    -  promoter       CMV promoter: human cytomegalovirus (CMV) immediate early promoter
   3178..3557    -  enhancer       CMV enhancer: human cytomegalovirus immediate early enhancer
   3658..3676    -  promoter       T3 promoter: promoter for bacteriophage T3 RNA polymerase
   3721..3737    -  protein_bind   lac operator: The lac repressor binds to the lac operator to inhibit transcription in E. coli. This inhibition can be relieved by adding lactose or isopropyl-β-D-thiogalactopyranoside (IPTG). lac repressor encoded by lacI
   3745..3775    -  promoter       lac promoter: promoter for the E. coli lac operon
   3790..3811    -  protein_bind   CAP binding site: CAP binding activates transcription in the presence of cAMP. E. coli catabolite activator protein
   3824..3916    -  CDS            lacI (fragment): lac repressor; lacI; The lac repressor binds to the lac operator to inhibit transcription in E. coli. This inhibition can be relieved by adding lactose or isopropyl-β-D-thiogalactopyranoside (IPTG).
   4099..4687    -  rep_origin     ori: high-copy-number ColE1/pMB1/pBR322/pUC origin of replication
   4858..5718    -  CDS            AmpR: β-lactamase; bla; confers resistance to ampicillin, carbenicillin, and related antibiotics
   5719..5823    -  promoter       AmpR promoter: bla
   5876..6304    -  rep_origin     f1 ori (sequence partly withheld): f1 bacteriophage origin of replication; arrow indicates direction of (+) strand synthesis
   6309..6464    -  CDS            lacZα (fragment): LacZα fragment of β-galactosidase; lacZ fragment
   6472..6490    +  promoter       T7 promoter: promoter for bacteriophage T7 RNA polymerase
   6511..6646    -  rep_origin     SV40 ori: SV40 origin of replication
   6686..6807    -  polyA_signal   SV40 poly(A) signal: SV40 polyadenylation signal
   6879..7112    -  LTR            3' LTR (ΔU3): self-inactivating 3' long terminal repeat (LTR) from HIV-1
   7114..7182    -  CDS            nef (fragment): NEF_HV1Z2 - Experimental evidence at protein level: Swiss-Prot protein existence level 1. Extracellular Nef protein targets CD4(+) T-lymphocytes for apoptosis by interacting with CXCR4 surface receptors. From Human immunodeficiency virus type 1 group M subtype D (isolate Z2/CDC-Z34) (HIV-1).
   7199..7787    -  misc_feature   WPRE: woodchuck hepatitis virus posttranscriptional regulatory element
   7801..7819    -  misc_feature   MCS (fragment): pUC18/19 multiple cloning site
   7822..8649    -  CDS            NGFR (fragment): TNR16_HUMAN - Also known as TNFRSF16. Experimental evidence at protein level: Swiss-Prot protein existence level 1. Low affinity receptor which can bind to NGF, BDNF, NTF3, and NTF4. Forms a heterodimeric receptor with SORCS2 that binds the precursor forms of NGF, BDNF and NTF3 with high affinity, and has much lower affinity for mature NGF and BDNF (PubMed:24908487). Plays an important role in differentiation and survival of specific neuronal populations during development (By similarity). Can mediate cell survival as well as cell death of neural cells. Plays a role in the inactivation of RHOA
   8764..8788    -  misc_feature   MCS (fragment): pBluescript multiple cloning site
   8791..9301    -  promoter       hPGK promoter: human phosphoglycerate kinase 1 promoter
   9304..9327    +  misc_feature   MCS (fragment): pBluescript multiple cloning site
   9329..9367    +  promoter       minimal CMV promoter: human cytomegalovirus (CMV) immediate early promoter
