[The description below was written by a language model from this plasmid's Addgene catalogue record and pLannotate feature annotations shown in this document.]
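Description:
AB.pCCL.sin.cPPT.GFP.miR-181c-5p.sensor.PGK.dNGFR.WPRE is a third-generation, self-inactivating HIV-1 lentiviral transfer plasmid that reports the activity of human miR-181c-5p in transduced cells. It is maintained in E. coli through a high-copy ColE1/pUC origin with ampicillin resistance, and the backbone also carries an f1 origin and an SV40 origin. The viral genome is transcribed from a chimeric CMV enhancer/promoter fused to a truncated 5' LTR, followed by the Ψ packaging signal with a gag fragment, the RRE for Rev-dependent export, and the cPPT/CTS. It ends in a ΔU3 3' LTR, so the integrated provirus lacks LTR promoter activity.

The payload is a bidirectional expression unit. The human PGK promoter drives a truncated NGFR (dNGFR) in one direction, followed by a WPRE to boost transcript expression. A minimal CMV promoter placed back to back with PGK drives EGFP in the opposite direction, terminated by an SV40 polyadenylation signal. The 171 bp sensor insert, cloned between NheI and AgeI, is not annotated in the feature table. The unannotated stretch between the EGFP coding sequence and its poly(A) signal is consistent with placement in the EGFP 3' UTR, as is usual for sensors built from microRNA target sites, but the record does not describe its composition. In such a design, miR-181c-5p activity suppresses EGFP while dNGFR is unaffected, so the surface marker serves as an internal normaliser for transduction and expression, and the GFP-to-NGFR ratio reads out microRNA activity, typically by flow cytometry. The catalogue lists a total size of 9480 bp, slightly more than the 9,464 nt sequenced record. The associated publication describes microRNA sensor and decoy libraries for high-throughput assessment of microRNA activity.
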