Addgene plasmid #85891: AB.pCCL.sin.cPPT.GFP.miR-181c-5p.sensor.PGK.dNGFR.WPRE
Purpose: Sensor Plasmid
Depositing lab: Brian Brown. Depositing organization: Icahn School of Medicine at Mount Sinai. Publication: High-throughput assessment of microRNA activity and function using microRNA sensor and decoy libraries. Mullokandov G, Baccarini A, Ruzo A, Jayaprakash AD, Tung N, Israelow B, Evans MJ, Sachidanandam R, Brown BD. Nat Methods. 2012 Jul 1;9(8):840-6. doi: 10.1038/nmeth.2078. PubMed 22751203.
Backbone
  Vector backbone: AB.pCCL.sin.cPPT.GFP.PGK.dNGFR.WPRE
  Backbone size w/o insert (bp): 9309
  Total vector size (bp): 9480
  Vector type: Lentiviral
  Selectable markers: eGFP , NGFR
Growth in bacteria
  Bacterial resistance: Ampicillin, 100 μg/mL
  Growth temperature: 37°C
  Growth strain: NEB Stable
  Copy number: High Copy
Gene/Insert
  Gene/Insert name: miR-181c-5p Sensor
  Species: H. sapiens (human)
  Insert size (bp): 171
  Entrez Gene: MIR181C (a.k.a. MIRN181C, mir-181c)
  Promoter: PGK
  Cloning method: Restriction Enzyme; 5′ cloning site NheI (not destroyed); 3′ cloning site AgeI (not destroyed)
  Sequencing primers: 5′ AACAGACATACAAACTAAAG
Terms and licenses: Academic/Nonprofit Terms; Industry Terms: Not Available to Industry
How to cite: AB.pCCL.sin.cPPT.GFP.miR-181c-5p.sensor.PGK.dNGFR.WPRE was a gift from Brian Brown (Addgene plasmid # 85891 ; http://n2t.net/addgene:85891 ; RRID:Addgene_85891)
