>Addgene plasmid #85891 | AB.pCCL.sin.cPPT.GFP.miR-181c-5p.sensor.PGK.dNGFR.WPRE | depositor partial sequence | sequence record 167382 | AB.pCCL.sin.cPPT.GFP.miR-181c-5p.sensor.PGK.dNGFR.WPRE sequence 645 bps
TTTGTAGAGGTTTTACTTGCTTTAAAAAACCTCCCACACCTCCCCCTGAACCTGAAACATAAAATGAATG
CAATTGTTGTTGTTAACTTGTTTATTGCAGCTTATAATGGTTACAAATAAGGCAATAGCATCACAAATTT
CACAAATAAGGCATTTTTTTCACTGCATTCTAGTTTTGGTTTGTCCAAACTCATCAATGTATCTTATCAT
GTCTGGATCTCAAATCCCTCGGAAGCTGCGCCTGTCATCGAATTCCTGCAGCCCGGTGCATGACTAAGCT
AGTACCGGTAACATTCAACCTGTCGGTGAGTAACATTCAACCTGTCGGTGAGTAACATTCAACCTGTCGG
TGAGTAACATTCAACCTGTCGGTGAGTAACATTCAACCTGTCGGTGAGTAACATTCAACCTGTCGGTGAG
TGCTACGTCGACCAGTACTCCCCAGTTAAGGTCGGCTAGCTCAGTTAGCCTCCCCCATCTCTCGACGCGG
CCGCTTTACTTGTACAGCTCGTCCATGCCGAGAGTGATCCCGGCGGCGGTCACGAACTCCAGCAGGACCA
TGTGATCGCGCTTCTCGTTGGGGTCTTTGCTCAGGGCGGACTGGGTGCTCAGGTAGTGGTTGTCGGGCAG
CAGCACGGGGCCGTC
